>Addgene plasmid #122572 | pGT-Ah5 | depositor full sequence | sequence record 234116 | pGT-Ah5 sequence 5561 bps
GCGGCCGCCACCGCGGTGGAGGGGAATTAACAACTTATATCGTATGGGGCTGACTTCAGGTGCTACATTT
GAAGAGATAAATTGCACTGAAATCTAGAAATATTTTATCTGATTAATAAGATGATCTTCTTGAGATCGTT
TTGGTCTGCGCGTAATCTCTTGCTCTGAAAACGAAAAAACCGCCTTGCAGGGCGGTTTTTCGAAGGTTCT
CTGAGCTACCAACTCTTTGAACCGAGGTAACTGGCTTGGAGGAGCGCAGTCACCAAAACTTGTCCTTTCA
GTTTAGCCTTAACCGGCGCATGACTTCAAGACTAACTCCTCTAAATCAATTACCAGTGGCTGCTGCCAGT
GGTGCTTTTGCATGTCTTTCCGGGTTGGACTCAAGACGATAGTTACCGGATAAGGCGCAGCGGTCGGACT
GAACGGGGGGTTCGTGCATACAGTCCAGCTTGGAGCGAACTGCCTACCCGGAACTGAGTGTCAGGCGTGG
AATGAGACAAACGCGGCCATAACAGCGGAATGACACCGGTAAACCGAAAGGCAGGAACAGGAGAGCGCAC
GAGGGAGCCGCCAGGGGGAAACGCCTGGTATCTTTATAGTCCTGTCGGGTTTCGCCACCACTGATTTGAG
CGTCAGATTTCGTGATGCTTGTCAGGGGGGCGGAGCCTATGGAAAAACGGCTTTGCCGCGGCCCTCTCAC
TTCCCTGTTAAGTATCTTCCTGGCATCTTCCAGGAAATCTCCGCCCCGTTCGTAAGCCATTTCCGCTCGC
CGCAGTCGAACGACCGAGCGTAGCGAGTCAGTGAGCGAGGAAGCGGAATATATCCAGATCCTCTACGCCG
GACGCATCGTGGCCGGATCAATTCCGTGATAGGTGGGCTGCCCTTCCTGGTTGGCTTGGTTTCATCAGCC
ATCCGCTTGCCCTCATCTGTTACGCCGGCGGTAGCCGGCCAGCCTCGCAGAGCAGGATTCCCGTTGAGCA
CCGCCAGGTGCGAATAAGGGACAGTGAAGAAGGAACACCCGCTCGCGGGTGGGCCTACTTCACCTATCCT
GCCCGGCTGACGCCGTTGGATACACCAAGGAAAGTCTACACGAACCCTTTGGCAAAATCCTGTATATCGT
GCGAAAAAGGATGGATATACCGAAAAAATCGCTATAATGACCCCGAAGCAGGGTTATGCAGCGGAAAACG
GAATTGATCCCCCTCGAATTGACGCGTAACCAGCAATAGACATAAGCGGCTATTTAACGACCCTGCCCTG
AACCGACGACCGGGTCGAATTTGCTTTCGAATTTCTGCCATTCATCCGCTTATTATCACTTATTCAGGCG
TAGCAACCAGGCGTTTAAGGGCACCAATAACTGCCTTAAAAAAATTAGAAAAACTCATCGAGCATCAAAT
GAAACTGCAATTTATTCATATCAGGATTATCAATACCATATTTTTGAAAAAGCCGTTTCTGTAATGAAGG
AGAAAACTCACCGAGGCAGTTCCATAGGATGGCAAGATCCTGGTATCGGTCTGCGATTCCGACTCGTCCA
ACATCAATACAACCTATTAATTTCCCCTCGTCAAAAATAAGGTTATCAAGTGAGAAATCACCATGAGTGA
CGACTGAATCCGGTGAGAATGGCAAAAGTTTATGCATTTCTTTCCAGACTTGTTCAACAGGCCAGCCATT
ACGCTCGTCATCAAAATCACTCGCATCAACCAAACCGTTATTCATTCGTGATTGCGCCTGAGCGAGACGA
AATACGCGATCGCTGTTAAAAGGACAATTACAAACAGGAATCGAATGCAACCGGCGCAGGAACACTGCCA
GCGCATCAACAATATTTTCACCTGAATCAGGATATTCTTCTAATACCTGGAATGCTGTTTTTCCGGGGAT
CGCAGTGGTGAGTAACCATGCATCATCAGGAGTACGGATAAAATGCTTGATGGTCGGAAGAGGCATAAAT
TCCGTCAGCCAGTTTAGTCTGACCATCTCATCTGTAACATCATTGGCAACGCTACCTTTGCCATGTTTCA
GAAACAACTCTGGCGCATCGGGCTTCCCATACAAGCGATAGATTGTCGCACCTGATTGCCCGACATTATC
GCGAGCCCATTTATACCCATATAAATCAGCATCCATGTTGGAATTTAATCGCGGCCTCGACGTTTCCCGT
TGAATATGGCTCATACTCTTCCTTTTTCAATATTATTGAAGCATTTATCAGGGTTATTGTCTCATGAGCG
GATACATATTTGAATGTATTTAGAAAAATAAACAAATAGGGGTTCCGCGCACATTTCCCCGAAAAGTGCC
ACCTGACGTCTAAGAAACCATTATTATCATGACATTAACCTATAAAAATAGGCGTATCACGAGGCCCTTT
CGTCACGCGTCCTCGGTACCTAACAGGTTGGATGATAAGTCCCCGGTCTTCGTATGCCGTCTTCTGCTTG
GCGCGCCCTCGAGCAATTGCCGACCGAATTTTTATGTCGTAAAGAGGGGCTTTGCAGGGGGTGGACTCAG
AAAGATGAGAATAGATGACTATTGTAGTTGAAACACGCAAGTGTTCAAGAAGTTATTAAGTCGGGAGTGC
AGTCGAAGTGGGCAAGTTGAAAAATTCACAAAAATGTGGTATAATATCTTTGTTCATTAGAGCGATAAAC
TTGAATTTGAGAGGGAACTTAGATGGTATTTGAAAAAATTGATAAAAATAGTTGGAACAGAAAAGAGTAT
TTTGACCACTACTTTGCAAGTGTACCTTGTACATACAGCATGACCGTTAAAGTGGATATCACACAAATAA
AGGAAAAGGGAATGAAACTATATCCTGCAATGCTTTATTATATTGCAATGATTGTAAACCGCCATTCAGA
GTTTAGGACGGCAATCAATCAAGATGGTGAATTGGGGATATATGATGAGATGATACCAAGCTATACAATA
TTTCACAATGATACTGAAACATTTTCCAGCCTTTGGACTGAGTGTAAGTCTGACTTTAAATCATTTTTAG
CAGATTATGAAAGTGATACGCAACGGTATGGAAACAATCATAGAATGGAAGGAAAGCCAAATGCTCCGGA
AAACATTTTTAATGTATCTATGATACCGTGGTCAACCTTCGATGGCTTTAATCTGAATTTGCAGAAAGGA
TATGATTATTTGATTCCTATTTTTACTATGGGGAAATATTATAAAGAAGATAACAAAATTATACTTCCTT
TGGCAATTCAAGTTCATCACGCAGTATGTGACGGATTTCACATTTGCCGTTTTGTAAACGAATTGCAGGA
ATTGATAAATAGTTAAATTATATTTAAACTCAATTTAAAGTAGGGAGAATAGATGCGTAAAGGCGAAGAG
CTGTTCACTGGTTTCGTCACTATTCTGGTGGAACTGGATGGTGATGTCAACGGTCATAAGTTTTCCGTGC
GTGGCGAGGGTGAAGGTGACGCAACTAATGGTAAACTGACGCTGAAGTTCATCTGTACTACTGGTAAACT
GCCGGTACCTTGGCCGACTCTGGTAACGACGCTGACTTATGGTGTTCAGTGCTTTGCTCGTTATCCGGAC
CACATGAAGCAGCATGACTTCTTCAAGTCCGCCATGCCGGAAGGCTATGTGCAGGAACGCACGATTTCCT
TTAAGGATGACGGCACGTACAAAACGCGTGCGGAAGTGAAATTTGAAGGCGATACCCTGGTAAACCGCAT
TGAGCTGAAAGGCATTGACTTTAAAGAAGACGGCAATATCCTGGGCCATAAGCTGGAATACAATTTTAAC
AGCCACAATGTTTACATCACCGCCGATAAACAAAAAAATGGCATTAAAGCGAATTTTAAAATTCGCCACA
ACGTGGAGGATGGCAGCGTGCAGCTGGCTGATCACTACCAGCAAAACACTCCAATCGGTGATGGTCCTGT
TCTGCTGCCAGACAATCACTATCTGAGCACGCAAAGCGTTCTGTCTAAAGATCCGAACGAGAAACGCGAT
CACATGGTTCTGCTGGAGTTCGTAACCGCAGCGGGCATCACGCATGGTATGGATGAACTGTACAAATAAA
AACAATAGGCCACATGCAACTGTCTAGAATGCGAGAGTAGGGAACTGCCAGGCATCAAATAAAACGAAAG
GCTCAGTCGAAAGACTGGGCCTTTCGTTTTATCTGTTGTTTGTCGGTGAACGCTCTCCTGAGTAGGACAA
ATCCGCCGGGAGCGGATTTGAACGTTGCGAAGCAACGGCCCGGAGGGTGGCGGGCAGGACGCCCGCCATA
AACTGCCAGGCATCAAATTAAGCAGAAGGCCATCCTGACGGATGGCCTTTTTGCGTTTCTACCTGCAGGG
CGCGCCAAGCAGAAGACGGCATACGAAGACCGGGGACTTATCATCCAACCTGTTAGGATCCCTCTAGAGT
AGTAGATTATTTTAGGAATTTAGATGTTTTGTATGAAATAGATGCTTCGTATGGAATTAATGAAATTTTT
AGTCAGGTAAAAAAGGTAATAGGAGAATATTCATATGGAAAAAAAGGAATTTCGTGTTTTGATAAAATAC
TGTTTTCTGAAGGGAAAAAATACAGTGGAAGCAAAAACTTGGCTTGATAATGAGTTTCCGGACTCTGCCC
CAGGGAAATCAACAATAATTGATTGGTATGCAAAATTCAAGCGTGGTGAAATGAGCACGGAGGACGGTGA
ACGCAGTGGACGCCCGAAAGAGGTGGTTACCGACGAAAACATCAAAAAAATCCACAAAATGATTTTGAAT
GACCGTAAAATGAAGTTGATCGAGATAGCAGAGGCCTTAAAGATATCAAAGGAACGTGTTGGTCATATCA
TTCATCAATATTTGGATATGCGGAAGCTCTGTGCGAAATGGGTGCCGCGCGAGCTCACATTTGACCAAAA
ACAACGACGTGTTGATGATTCTAAGCGGTGTTTGCAGCTGTTAACTCGTAATACACCCGAGTTTTTCCGT
CGATATGTGACAATGGATGAAACATGGCTCCATCACTACACTCCTGAGTCCAATCGACAGTCGGCTGAGT
GGACAGCGACCGGTGAACCGTCTCCGAAGCGTGGAAAGACTCAAAAGTCCGCTGGCAAAGTAATGGCCTC
TGTTTTTTGGGATGCGCATGGAATAATTTTTATCGATTATCTTGAGAAGGGAAAAACCATCAACAGTGAC
TATTATATGGCGTTATTGGAGCGTTTGAAGGTCGAAATCGCGGCAAAACGGCCCCACATGAAGAAGAAAA
AAGTGTTGTTCCACCAAGACAACGCACCGTGCCACAAGTCATTGAGAACGATGGCAAAAATTCATGAATT
GGGCTTCGAATTGCTTCCCCACCCGCCGTATTCTCCAGATCTGGCCCCCAGCGACTTTTTCTTGTTCTCA
GACCTCAAAAGGATGCTCGCAGGGAAAAAATTTGGCTGCAATGAAGAGGTGATCGCCGAAACTGAGGCCT
ATTTTGAGGCAAAACCGAAGGAGTACTACCAAAATGGTATCAAAAAATTGGAAGGTCGTTATAATCGTTG
TATCGCTCTTGAAGGGAACTATGTTGAATAA
Features (pLannotate 1.2.2; 11 found; start..end, strand, type, name):
    130..675     +  rep_origin     p15A ori: Plasmids containing the medium-copy-number p15A origin of replication can be propagated in E. coli cells that contain a second plasmid with the ColE1 origin.
    763..818     +  rep_origin     RSF ori (fragment): Plasmids containing the RSF 1030 origin of replication can be propagated in E. coli cells that contain additional plasmids with compatible origins.
    867..912     -  CDS            traJ (fragment): oriT-recognizing protein; traJ
    945..1054    -  oriT           oriT: incP origin of transfer
   1375..2184    -  CDS            KanR: aminoglycoside phosphotransferase; aph(3')-Ia; confers resistance to kanamycin in bacteria or G418 (Geneticin®) in eukaryotes
   2185..2289    -  promoter       AmpR promoter: bla
   2683..3303    +  CDS            catP: CAT2_CLOPF - Protein inferred from homology: Swiss-Prot protein existence level 3. This enzyme is an effector of chloramphenicol resistance in bacteria. From Clostridium perfringens.
   3343..4056    +  CDS            superfolder GFP: GFP variant that folds robustly even when fused to poorly folded proteins (Pédelacq et al., 2006)
   4116..4202    +  terminator     rrnB T1 terminator: Escherichia coli rrnB; transcription terminator T1 from the E. coli rrnB gene
   4294..4321    +  terminator     rrnB T2 terminator: transcription terminator T2 from the E. coli rrnB gene
   5561..21      -  misc_feature   MCS (fragment) (across the origin): pBluescript multiple cloning site
