>Addgene plasmid #122572 | pGT-Ah5 | addgene full sequence | sequence record 243854 | Addgene NGS Result
TGGCGCGCCCTCGAGCAATTGCCGACCGAATTTTTATGTCGTAAAGAGGGGCTTTGCAGGGGGTGGACTC
AGAAAGATGAGAATAGATGACTATTGTAGTTGAAACACGCAAGTGTTCAAGAAGTTATTAAGTCGGGAGT
GCAGTCGAAGTGGGCAAGTTGAAAAATTCACAAAAATGTGGTATAATATCTTTGTTCATTAGAGCGATAA
ACTTGAATTTGAGAGGGAACTTAGATGGTATTTGAAAAAATTGATAAAAATAGTTGGAACAGAAAAGAGT
ATTTTGACCACTACTTTGCAAGTGTACCTTGTACATACAGCATGACCGTTAAAGTGGATATCACACAAAT
AAAGGAAAAGGGAATGAAACTATATCCTGCAATGCTTTATTATATTGCAATGATTGTAAACCGCCATTCA
GAGTTTAGGACGGCAATCAATCAAGATGGTGAATTGGGGATATATGATGAGATGATACCAAGCTATACAA
TATTTCACAATGATACTGAAACATTTTCCAGCCTTTGGACTGAGTGTAAGTCTGACTTTAAATCATTTTT
AGCAGATTATGAAAGTGATACGCAACGGTATGGAAACAATCATAGAATGGAAGGAAAGCCAAATGCTCCG
GAAAACATTTTTAATGTATCTATGATACCGTGGTCAACCTTCGATGGCTTTAATCTGAATTTGCAGAAAG
GATATGATTATTTGATTCCTATTTTTACTATGGGGAAATATTATAAAGAAGATAACAAAATTATACTTCC
TTTGGCAATTCAAGTTCATCACGCAGTATGTGACGGATTTCACATTTGCCGTTTTGTAAACGAATTGCAG
GAATTGATAAATAGTTAAATTATATTTAAACTCAATTTAAAGTAGGGAGAATAGATGCGTAAAGGCGAAG
AGCTGTTCACTGGTTTCGTCACTATTCTGGTGGAACTGGATGGTGATGTCAACGGTCATAAGTTTTCCGT
GCGTGGCGAGGGTGAAGGTGACGCAACTAATGGTAAACTGACGCTGAAGTTCATCTGTACTACTGGTAAA
CTGCCGGTACCTTGGCCGACTCTGGTAACGACGCTGACTTATGGTGTTCAGTGCTTTGCTCGTTATCCGG
ACCACATGAAGCAGCATGACTTCTTCAAGTCCGCCATGCCGGAAGGCTATGTGCAGGAACGCACGATTTC
CTTTAAGGATGACGGCACGTACAAAACGCGTGCGGAAGTGAAATTTGAAGGCGATACCCTGGTAAACCGC
ATTGAGCTGAAAGGCATTGACTTTAAAGAAGACGGCAATATCCTGGGCCATAAGCTGGAATACAATTTTA
ACAGCCACAATGTTTACATCACCGCCGATAAACAAAAAAATGGCATTAAAGCGAATTTTAAAATTCGCCA
CAACGTGGAGGATGGCAGCGTGCAGCTGGCTGATCACTACCAGCAAAACACTCCAATCGGTGATGGTCCT
GTTCTGCTGCCAGACAATCACTATCTGAGCACGCAAAGCGTTCTGTCTAAAGATCCGAACGAGAAACGCG
ATCACATGGTTCTGCTGGAGTTCGTAACCGCAGCGGGCATCACACATGGTATGGATGAACTGTACAAATA
AAAACAATAGGCCACATGCAACTGTCTAGAATGCGAGAGTAGGGAACTGCCAGGCATCAAATAAAACGAA
AGGCTCAGTCGAAAGACTGGGCCTTTCGTTTTATCTGTTGTTTGTCGGTGAACGCTCTCCTGAGTAGGAC
AAATCCGCCGGGAGCGGATTTGAACGTTGCGAAGCAACGGCCCGGAGGGTGGCGGGCAGGACGCCCGCCA
TAAACTGCCAGGCATCAAATTAAGCAGAAGGCCATCCTGACGGATGGCCTTTTTGCGTTTCTACCTGCAG
GGCGCGCCAAGCAGAAGACGGCATACGAAGACCGGGGACTTATCATCCAACCTGTTAGGATCCCTCTAGA
GTAGTAGATTATTTTAGGAATTTAGATGTTTTGTATGAAATAGATGCTTCGTATGGAATTAATGAAATTT
TTAGTCAGGTAAAAAAGGTAATAGGAGAATATTCATATGGAAAAAAAGGAATTTCGTGTTTTGATAAAAT
ACTGTTTTCTGAAGGGAAAAAATACAGTGGAAGCAAAAACTTGGCTTGATAATGAGTTTCCGGACTCTGC
CCCAGGGAAATCAACAATAATTGATTGGTATGCAAAATTCAAGCGTGGTGAAATGAGCACGGAGGACGGT
GAACGCAGTGGACGCCCGAAAGAGGTGGTTACCGACGAAAACATCAAAAAAATCCACAAAATGATTTTGA
ATGACCGTAAAATGAAGTTGATCGAGATAGCAGAGGCCTTAAAGATATCAAAGGAACGTGTTGGTCATAT
CATTCATCAATATTTGGATATGCGGAAGCTCTGTGCGAAATGGGTGCCGCGCGAGCTCACATTTGACCAA
AAACAACGACGTGTTGATGATTCTAAGCGGTGTTTGCAGCTGTTAACTCGTAATACACCCGAGTTTTTCC
GTCGATATGTGACAATGGATGAAACATGGCTCCATCACTACACTCCTGAGTCCAATCGACAGTCGGCTGA
GTGGACAGCGACCGGTGAACCGTCTCCGAAGCGTGGAAAGACTCAAAAGTCCGCTGGCAAAGTAATGGCC
TCTGTTTTTTGGGATGCGCATGGAATAATTTTTATCGATTATCTTGAGAAGGGAAAAACCATCAACAGTG
ACTATTATATGGCGTTATTGGAGCGTTTGAAGGTCGAAATCGCGGCAAAACGGCCCCACATGAAGAAGAA
AAAAGTGTTGTTCCACCAAGACAACGCACCGTGCCACAAGTCATTGAGAACGATGGCAAAAATTCATGAA
TTGGGCTTCGAATTGCTTCCCCACCCGCCGTATTCTCCAGATCTGGCCCCCAGCGACTTTTTCTTGTTCT
CAGACCTCAAAAGGATGCTCGCAGGGAAAAAATTTGGCTGCAATGAAGAGGTGATCGCCGAAACTGAGGC
CTATTTTGAGGCAAAACCGAAGGAGTACTACCAAAATGGTATCAAAAAATTGGAAGGTCGTTATAATCGT
TGTATCGCTCTTGAAGGGAACTATGTTGAATAAGCGGCCGCCACCGCGGTGGAGGGGAATTAACAACTTA
TATCGTATGGGGCTGACTTCAGGTGCTACATTTGAAGAGATAAATTGCACTGAAATCTAGAAATATTTTA
TCTGATTAATAAGATGATCTTCTTGAGATCGTTTTGGTCTGCGCGTAATCTCTTGCTCTGAAAACGAAAA
AACCGCCTTGCAGGGCGGTTTTTCGAAGGTTCTCTGAGCTACCAACTCTTTGAACCGAGGTAACTGGCTT
GGAGGAGCGCAGTCACCAAAACTTGTCCTTTCAGTTTAGCCTTAACCGGCGCATGACTTCAAGACTAACT
CCTCTAAATCAATTACCAGTGGCTGCTGCCAGTGGTGCTTTTGCATGTCTTTCCGGGTTGGACTCAAGAC
GATAGTTACCGGATAAGGCGCAGCGGTCGGACTGAACGGGGGGTTCGTGCATACAGTCCAGCTTGGAGCG
AACTGCCTACCCGGAACTGAGTGTCAGGCGTGGAATGAGACAAACGCGGCCATAACAGCGGAATGACACC
GGTAAACCGAAAGGCAGGAACAGGAGAGCGCACGAGGGAGCCGCCAGGGGGAAACGCCTGGTATCTTTAT
AGTCCTGTCGGGTTTCGCCACCACTGATTTGAGCGTCAGATTTCGTGATGCTTGTCAGGGGGGCGGAGCC
TATGGAAAAACGGCTTTGCCGCGGCCCTCTCACTTCCCTGTTAAGTATCTTCCTGGCATCTTCCAGGAAA
TCTCCGCCCCGTTCGTAAGCCATTTCCGCTCGCCGCAGTCGAACGACCGAGCGTAGCGAGTCAGTGAGCG
AGGAAGCGGAATATATCCAGATCCTCTACGCCGGACGCATCGTGGCCGGATCAATTCCGTGATAGGTGGG
CTGCCCTTCCTGGTTGGCTTGGTTTCATCAGCCATCCGCTTGCCCTCATCTGTTACGCCGGCGGTAGCCG
GCCAGCCTCGCAGAGCAGGATTCCCGTTGAGCACCGCCAGGTGCGAATAAGGGACAGTGAAGAAGGAACA
CCCGCTCGCGGGTGGGCCTACTTCACCTATCCTGCCCGGCTGACGCCGTTGGATACACCAAGGAAAGTCT
ACACGAACCCTTTGGCAAAATCCTGTATATCGTGCGAAAAAGGATGGATATACCGAAAAAATCGCTATAA
TGACCCCGAAGCAGGGTTATGCAGCGGAAAACGGAATTGATCCCCCTCGAATTGACGCGTATCCAGCAAT
AGACATAAGCGGCTATTTAACGACCCTGCCCTGAACCGACGACCGGGTCGAATTTGCTTTCGAATTTCTG
CCATTCATCCGCTTATTATCACTTATTCAGGCGTAGCAACCAGGCGTTTAAGGGCACCAATAACTGCCTT
AAAAAAATTAGAAAAACTCATCGAGCATCAAATGAAACTGCAATTTATTCATATCAGGATTATCAATACC
ATATTTTTGAAAAAGCCGTTTCTGTAATGAAGGAGAAAACTCACCGAGGCAGTTCCATAGGATGGCAAGA
TCCTGGTATCGGTCTGCGATTCCGACTCGTCCAACATCAATACAACCTATTAATTTCCCCTCGTCAAAAA
TAAGGTTATCAAGTGAGAAATCACCATGAGTGACGACTGAATCCGGTGAGAATGGCAAAAGTTTATGCAT
TTCTTTCCAGACTTGTTCAACAGGCCAGCCATTACGCTCGTCATCAAAATCACTCGCATCAACCAAACCG
TTATTCATTCGTGATTGCGCCTGAGCGAGACGAAATACGCGATCGCTGTTAAAAGGACAATTACAAACAG
GAATCGAATGCAACCGGCGCAGGAACACTGCCAGCGCATCAACAATATTTTCACCTGAATCAGGATATTC
TTCTAATACCTGGAATGCTGTTTTTCCGGGGATCGCAGTGGTGAGTAACCATGCATCATCAGGAGTACGG
ATAAAATGCTTGATGGTCGGAAGAGGCATAAATTCCGTCAGCCAGTTTAGTCTGACCATCTCATCTGTAA
CATCATTGGCAACGCTACCTTTGCCATGTTTCAGAAACAACTCTGGCGCATCGGGCTTCCCATACAAGCG
ATAGATTGTCGCACCTGATTGCCCGACATTATCGCGAGCCCATTTATACCCATATAAATCAGCATCCATG
TTGGAATTTAATCGCGGCCTCGACGTTTCCCGTTGAATATGGCTCATACTCTTCCTTTTTCAATATTATT
GAAGCATTTATCAGGGTTATTGTCTCATGAGCGGATACATATTTGAATGTATTTAGAAAAATAAACAAAT
AGGGGTTCCGCGCACATTTCCCCGAAAAGTGCCACCTGACGTCTAAGAAACCATTATTATCATGACATTA
ACCTATAAAAATAGGCGTATCACGAGGCCCTTTCGTCACGCGTCCTCGGTACCTAACAGGTTGGATGATA
AGTCCCCGGTCTTCGTATGCCGTCTTCTGCT
Features (pLannotate 1.2.2; 11 found; start..end, strand, type, name):
    235..855     +  CDS            catP: CAT2_CLOPF - Protein inferred from homology: Swiss-Prot protein existence level 3. This enzyme is an effector of chloramphenicol resistance in bacteria. From Clostridium perfringens.
    895..1608    +  CDS            superfolder GFP: GFP variant that folds robustly even when fused to poorly folded proteins (Pédelacq et al., 2006)
   1668..1754    +  terminator     rrnB T1 terminator: Escherichia coli rrnB; transcription terminator T1 from the E. coli rrnB gene
   1846..1873    +  terminator     rrnB T2 terminator: transcription terminator T2 from the E. coli rrnB gene
   3113..3134    -  misc_feature   MCS (fragment): pBluescript multiple cloning site
   3243..3788    +  rep_origin     p15A ori: Plasmids containing the medium-copy-number p15A origin of replication can be propagated in E. coli cells that contain a second plasmid with the ColE1 origin.
   3876..3931    +  rep_origin     RSF ori (fragment): Plasmids containing the RSF 1030 origin of replication can be propagated in E. coli cells that contain additional plasmids with compatible origins.
   3980..4025    -  CDS            traJ (fragment): oriT-recognizing protein; traJ
   4058..4167    -  oriT           oriT: incP origin of transfer
   4488..5297    -  CDS            KanR: aminoglycoside phosphotransferase; aph(3')-Ia; confers resistance to kanamycin in bacteria or G418 (Geneticin®) in eukaryotes
   5298..5402    -  promoter       AmpR promoter: bla
