[The description below was written by a language model from this plasmid's Addgene catalogue record and pLannotate feature annotations shown in this document.]
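Description:
pGT-Ah5 is a 5,561 bp bacterial synthetic-biology plasmid that serves as a donor vector in the MAGIC system for in situ engineering of gut microbiome bacteria. It is a mobilizable plasmid that delivers a Himar (mariner-family) transposon carrying a catP/sfGFP payload. It replicates in E. coli from a p15A origin, catalogued here as low copy, and a short RSF-type origin fragment is also annotated next to it. An aph(3')-Ia kanamycin resistance gene driven by the bla (AmpR) promoter provides backbone selection, and the plasmid is maintained under both kanamycin and chloramphenicol. An IncP oriT, with an adjacent traJ fragment, allows the plasmid to be transferred by conjugation from a donor strain that supplies the transfer machinery in trans.

The roughly 1.4 kb synthetic payload consists of catP, a chloramphenicol acetyltransferase of Clostridium perfringens origin, followed on the same strand by superfolder GFP. It ends in the rrnB T1 and T2 terminators. This arrangement suggests co-transcription of the two genes, although the record does not identify the promoter driving them. After conjugative delivery, transposition of the cassette into a recipient genome would give transconjugants that can be selected with chloramphenicol and tracked by fluorescence.

The automated annotation does not mark the Himar transposase or the transposon inverted repeats. A stretch of more than 1 kb between the terminators and the p15A origin is unannotated apart from a small MCS fragment, so the position of these elements cannot be confirmed from the tables. The depositor and sequencing-derived records have the same length and the same features in the same order, differing only in their start coordinate.
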