Addgene plasmid #122572: pGT-Ah5
Purpose: MAGIC donor plasmid (Himar transposon with catP/sfGFP payload)
Depositing lab: Harris Wang. Depositing organization: Columbia University. Publication: Metagenomic engineering of the mammalian gut microbiome in situ. Ronda C, Chen SP, Cabral V, Yaung SJ, Wang HH. Nat Methods. 2019 Feb;16(2):167-170. doi: 10.1038/s41592-018-0301-y. Epub 2019 Jan 14. PubMed 30643213.
Backbone
  Vector backbone: pGT-Ah5
  Backbone size w/o insert (bp): 4200
  Total vector size (bp): 5561
  Vector type: Bacterial Expression, Synthetic Biology
Growth in bacteria
  Bacterial resistance: Chloramphenicol and Kanamycin, 25 & 50 μg/mL
  Growth temperature: 37°C
  Growth strain: DH5alpha
  Copy number: Low Copy
Gene/Insert
  Gene/Insert name: catP/sfGFP
  Species: Synthetic
  Insert size (bp): 1377
  Cloning method: Gibson Cloning
  Sequencing primers: 5′ GGGTGGACTCAGAAAGATGAGA; 3′ GGCCGTTGCTTCGCAACGTT
Terms and licenses: Academic/Nonprofit Terms; Industry Terms: Not Available to Industry
Depositor comments: See supplemental tables of the referenced paper for more information on each plasmid.
How to cite: pGT-Ah5 was a gift from Harris Wang (Addgene plasmid # 122572 ; http://n2t.net/addgene:122572 ; RRID:Addgene_122572)
